Addgene plasmid #100442: pCMV_mEm_4GS_LF82_436
Purpose: Mammalian expression of E. coli LF82_436 CDS fused to mEmerald
Depositing lab: Alan Huett. Depositing organization: University of Nottingham. Publication: A multi-phenotypic imaging screen to identify bacterial effectors by exogenous expression in a HeLa cell line. Collins A, Huett A. Sci Data. 2018 May 15;5:180081. doi: 10.1038/sdata.2018.81. PubMed 29762554.
Backbone
  Vector backbone: pCMV
  Backbone size w/o insert (bp): 4502
  Vector type: Mammalian Expression
Growth in bacteria
  Bacterial resistance: Ampicillin, 100 μg/mL
  Growth temperature: 37°C
  Growth strain: XL1 Blue
  Copy number: High Copy
Gene/Insert
  Gene/Insert name: LF82_436
  Insert size (bp): 273
  Promoter: CMV
  Tag / fusion protein: mEmerald (N terminal on backbone)
  Cloning method: Ligation Independent Cloning
  Sequencing primers: 5′ ACTTCTGCTCTAAAAGCTGCGG; 3′ CACTGCATTCTAGTTGTGGTTTGTC
Terms and licenses: Academic/Nonprofit Terms; Industry Terms: Not Available to Industry
How to cite: pCMV_mEm_4GS_LF82_436 was a gift from Alan Huett (Addgene plasmid # 100442 ; http://n2t.net/addgene:100442 ; RRID:Addgene_100442)
