[The description below was written by a language model from this plasmid's Addgene catalogue record and pLannotate feature annotations shown in this document.]
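Description:
pCMV_mEm_4GS_LF82_436 is a mammalian expression plasmid built on a pCMV backbone (4,502 bp without insert; 4,775 nt in the sequenced record) that expresses an Escherichia coli LF82 coding sequence, LF82_436, as a fusion to the green fluorescent protein mEmerald. It is propagated in E. coli as a high-copy plasmid through a ColE1/pUC-type origin and selected with ampicillin via the β-lactamase gene and its native promoter. The feature table also picks up pUC/pBR322-derived remnants, including a lac promoter/operator with CAP site and fragments of lacI, lacZα, rop and bom, which are backbone leftovers rather than functional parts of the expression cassette. No mammalian selection marker is annotated, which suits transient transfection.

The expression unit consists of the human cytomegalovirus immediate-early enhancer and promoter, followed by a modified SV40 intron with splice donor and acceptor sites that typically improves transcript processing and expression, then the mEmerald open reading frame, and finally an SV40 polyadenylation signal. The 273 bp LF82_436 insert was introduced by ligation-independent cloning downstream of mEmerald, so the tag is N-terminal. The insert itself is not annotated in the feature table but would fall in the gap between the end of mEmerald and the poly(A) signal. The "4GS" in the name suggests a glycine-serine linker between tag and bacterial protein, although the record does not describe it explicitly.

The plasmid comes from a collection used in a multi-phenotypic imaging screen in which bacterial coding sequences were exogenously expressed in HeLa cells to identify candidate effectors. The fluorescent fusion allows transfected cells to be identified and the subcellular localisation of the bacterial protein to be observed.
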