Features (pLannotate 1.2.2; 16 found; start..end, strand, type, name):
     25..45      -  misc_feature   MCS (fragment): pUC18/19 multiple cloning site
     44..347     +  enhancer       CMV enhancer: human cytomegalovirus immediate early enhancer
    348..551     +  promoter       CMV promoter: human cytomegalovirus (CMV) immediate early promoter
    689..785     +  intron         SV40 intron: modified SV40 intron with splice donor and acceptor sites
    846..1562    +  CDS            mEmerald: mEmerald is a basic (constitutively fluorescent) green fluorescent protein published in 1998, derived from Aequorea victoria. It is reported to be a very rapidly-maturing monomer with moderate acid sensitivity.
   1931..2065    -  polyA_signal   SV40 poly(A) signal: SV40 polyadenylation signal
   2200..2216    -  protein_bind   lac operator: The lac repressor binds to the lac operator to inhibit transcription in E. coli. This inhibition can be relieved by adding lactose or isopropyl-β-D-thiogalactopyranoside (IPTG). lac repressor encoded by lacI
   2224..2254    -  promoter       lac promoter: promoter for the E. coli lac operon
   2269..2290    -  protein_bind   CAP binding site: CAP binding activates transcription in the presence of cAMP. E. coli catabolite activator protein
   2303..2395    -  CDS            lacI (fragment): lac repressor; lacI; The lac repressor binds to the lac operator to inhibit transcription in E. coli. This inhibition can be relieved by adding lactose or isopropyl-β-D-thiogalactopyranoside (IPTG).
   2578..3166    -  rep_origin     ori: high-copy-number ColE1/pMB1/pBR322/pUC origin of replication
   3337..4197    -  CDS            AmpR: β-lactamase; bla; confers resistance to ampicillin, carbenicillin, and related antibiotics
   4198..4302    -  promoter       AmpR promoter: bla
   4397..4432    +  CDS            rop (fragment): Rop protein, which maintains plasmids at low copy number; rop
   4534..4633    +  misc_feature   bom (fragment): basis of mobility region from pBR322
   4639..19      -  CDS            lacZα (fragment) (across the origin): LacZα fragment of β-galactosidase; lacZ fragment
>Addgene plasmid #100442 | pCMV_mEm_4GS_LF82_436 | addgene full sequence | sequence record 208372 | Addgene NGS Result
GTAAAACGACGGCCAGTGAGTTCGAGCTTGCATGCCTGCAGGTCGTTACATAACTTACGGTAAATGGCCC
GCCTGGCTGACCGCCCAACGACCCCCGCCCATTGACGTCAATAATGACGTATGTTCCCATAGTAACGCCA
ATAGGGACTTTCCATTGACGTCAATGGGTGGAGTATTTACGGTAAACTGCCCACTTGGCAGTACATCAAG
TGTATCATATGCCAAGTACGCCCCCTATTGACGTCAATGACGGTAAATGGCCCGCCTGGCATTATGCCCA
GTACATGACCTTATGGGACTTTCCTACTTGGCAGTACATCTACGTATTAGTCATCGCTATTACCATGGTG
ATGCGGTTTTGGCAGTACATCAATGGGCGTGGATAGCGGTTTGACTCACGGGGATTTCCAAGTCTCCACC
CCATTGACGTCAATGGGAGTTTGTTTTGGCACCAAAATCAACGGGACTTTCCAAAATGTCGTAACAACTC
CGCCCCATTGACGCAAATGGGCGGTAGGCGTGTACGGTGGGAGGTCTATATAAGCAGAGCTCGTTTAGTG
AACCGTCAGATCGCCTGGAGACGCCATCCACGCTGTTTTGACCTCCATAGAAGACACCGGGACCGATCCA
GCCTCCGGACTCTAGAGGATCCGGTACTAGAGGAACTGAAAAACCAGAAAGTTAACTGGTAAGTTTAGTC
TTTTTGTCTTTTATTTCAGGTCCCGGATCCGGTGGTGGTGCAAATCAAAGAACTGCTCCTCAGTGGATGT
TGCCTTTACTTCTAGGCCTGTACGGAAGTGTTACTTCTGCTCTAAAAGCTGCGGAATTGTACCCGCGGGC
CCACCATGGTGAGCAAGGGCGAGGAGCTGTTCACCGGGGTGGTGCCCATCCTGGTCGAGCTGGACGGCGA
CGTAAACGGCCACAAGTTCAGCGTGTCCGGCGAGGGCGAGGGCGATGCCACCTACGGCAAGCTGACCCTG
AAGTTCATCTGCACCACCGGCAAGCTGCCCGTGCCCTGGCCCACCCTCGTGACCACCTTGACCTACGGCG
TGCAGTGCTTCGCCCGCTACCCCGACCACATGAAGCAGCACGACTTCTTCAAGTCCGCCATGCCCGAAGG
CTACGTCCAGGAGCGCACCATCTTCTTCAAGGACGACGGCAACTACAAGACCCGCGCCGAGGTGAAGTTC
GAGGGCGACACCCTGGTGAACCGCATCGAGCTGAAGGGCATCGACTTCAAGGAGGACGGCAACATCCTGG
GGCACAAGCTGGAGTACAACTACAACAGCCACAAGGTCTATATCACCGCCGACAAGCAGAAGAACGGCAT
CAAGGTGAACTTCAAGACCCGCCACAACATCGAGGACGGCAGCGTGCAGCTCGCCGACCACTACCAGCAG
AACACCCCCATCGGCGACGGCCCCGTGCTGCTGCCCGACAACCACTACCTGAGCACCCAGTCCAAGCTGA
GCAAAGACCCCAACGAGAAGCGCGATCACATGGTCCTGCTGGAGTTCGTGACCGCCGCCGGGATCACTCT
CGGCATGGACGAGCTGTACAAGCGAATTGGTGGAGGGGGCGGTTCCGGTGGCGGAGGTTCCCGAATTCGT
CGACGGAGATCTGATATGGAAAGTGATATGGGAAAAAATGTGGTAGTACTCAATGACGCAACTTCTCACG
GTGGCAAAGTCTCTTCGGCCTCTTCAACCTTTGATATTCAGGGAAAAAAGGCTGCACTGCTGAATGATAC
CGTCACTTGCCCGAAGCATGGTACTAACCCAATTGTGGAGTGTGATACCAGTTATGAGGAGGGTGGACGT
GGGATTGTTGTGCATGGCTGTAAAAGCGCCTGCGGCTCGGTGGTGTATGCCAGTCTGCCGGATGTGGAGA
TAGGCTGAATCGGTACCCTCGAGAAGCTTGCGGCCGCGGGGATCCAGACATGATAAGATACATTGATGAG
TTTGGACAAACCACAACTAGAATGCAGTGAAAAAAATGCTTTATTTGTGAAATTTGTGATGCTATTGCTT
TATTTGTAACCATTATAAGCTGCAATAAACAAGTTAACAACAACAATTGCATTCATTTTATGTTTCAGGT
TCAGGGGGAGGTGTGGGAGGTTTTTTCGGATCCTCTAGAGTCGATCTGCAGGCATGCTAGCTTGGCGTAA
TCATGGTCATAGCTGTTTCCTGTGTGAAATTGTTATCCGCTCACAATTCCACACAACATACGAGCCGGAA
GCATAAAGTGTAAAGCCTGGGGTGCCTAATGAGTGAGCTAACTCACATTAATTGCGTTGCGCTCACTGCC
CGCTTTCCAGTCGGGAAACCTGTCGTGCCAGCTGCATTAATGAATCGGCCAACGCGCGGGGAGAGGCGGT
TTGCGTATTGGGCGCTCTTCCGCTTCCTCGCTCACTGACTCGCTGCGCTCGGTCGTTCGGCTGCGGCGAG
CGGTATCAGCTCACTCAAAGGCGGTAATACGGTTATCCACAGAATCAGGGGATAACGCAGGAAAGAACAT
GTGAGCAAAAGGCCAGCAAAAGGCCAGGAACCGTAAAAAGGCCGCGTTGCTGGCGTTTTTCCATAGGCTC
CGCCCCCCTGACGAGCATCACAAAAATCGACGCTCAAGTCAGAGGTGGCGAAACCCGACAGGACTATAAA
GATACCAGGCGTTTCCCCCTGGAAGCTCCCTCGTGCGCTCTCCTGTTCCGACCCTGCCGCTTACCGGATA
CCTGTCCGCCTTTCTCCCTTCGGGAAGCGTGGCGCTTTCTCATAGCTCACGCTGTAGGTATCTCAGTTCG
GTGTAGGTCGTTCGCTCCAAGCTGGGCTGTGTGCACGAACCCCCCGTTCAGCCCGACCGCTGCGCCTTAT
CCGGTAACTATCGTCTTGAGTCCAACCCGGTAAGACACGACTTATCGCCACTGGCAGCAGCCACTGGTAA
CAGGATTAGCAGAGCGAGGTATGTAGGCGGTGCTACAGAGTTCTTGAAGTGGTGGCCTAACTACGGCTAC
ACTAGAAGAACAGTATTTGGTATCTGCGCTCTGCTGAAGCCAGTTACCTTCGGAAAAAGAGTTGGTAGCT
CTTGATCCGGCAAACAAACCACCGCTGGTAGCGGTGGTTTTTTTGTTTGCAAGCAGCAGATTACGCGCAG
AAAAAAAGGATCTCAAGAAGATCCTTTGATCTTTTCTACGGGGTCTGACGCTCAGTGGAACGAAAACTCA
CGTTAAGGGATTTTGGTCATGAGATTATCAAAAAGGATCTTCACCTAGATCCTTTTAAATTAAAAATGAA
GTTTTAAATCAATCTAAAGTATATATGAGTAAACTTGGTCTGACAGTTACCAATGCTTAATCAGTGAGGC
ACCTATCTCAGCGATCTGTCTATTTCGTTCATCCATAGTTGCCTGACTCCCCGTCGTGTAGATAACTACG
ATACGGGAGGGCTTACCATCTGGCCCCAGTGCTGCAATGATACCGCGAGACCCACGCTCACCGGCTCCAG
ATTTATCAGCAATAAACCAGCCAGCCGGAAGGGCCGAGCGCAGAAGTGGTCCTGCAACTTTATCCGCCTC
CATCCAGTCTATTAATTGTTGCCGGGAAGCTAGAGTAAGTAGTTCGCCAGTTAATAGTTTGCGCAACGTT
GTTGCCATTGCTACAGGCATCGTGGTGTCACGCTCGTCGTTTGGTATGGCTTCATTCAGCTCCGGTTCCC
AACGATCAAGGCGAGTTACATGATCCCCCATGTTGTGCAAAAAAGCGGTTAGCTCCTTCGGTCCTCCGAT
CGTTGTCAGAAGTAAGTTGGCCGCAGTGTTATCACTCATGGTTATGGCAGCACTGCATAATTCTCTTACT
GTCATGCCATCCGTAAGATGCTTTTCTGTGACTGGTGAGTACTCAACCAAGTCATTCTGAGAATAGTGTA
TGCGGCGACCGAGTTGCTCTTGCCCGGCGTCAATACGGGATAATACCGCGCCACATAGCAGAACTTTAAA
AGTGCTCATCATTGGAAAACGTTCTTCGGGGCGAAAACTCTCAAGGATCTTACCGCTGTTGAGATCCAGT
TCGATGTAACCCACTCGTGCACCCAACTGATCTTCAGCATCTTTTACTTTCACCAGCGTTTCTGGGTGAG
CAAAAACAGGAAGGCAAAATGCCGCAAAAAAGGGAATAAGGGCGACACGGAAATGTTGAATACTCATACT
CTTCCTTTTTCAATATTATTGAAGCATTTATCAGGGTTATTGTCTCATGAGCGGATACATATTTGAATGT
ATTTAGAAAAATAAACAAATAGGGGTTCCGCGCACATTTCCCCGAAAAGTGCCACCTGACGTCTAAGAAA
CCATTATTATCATGACATTAACCTATAAAAATAGGCGTATCACGAGGCCCTTTCGTCTCGCGCGTTTCGG
TGATGACGGTGAAAACCTCTGACACATGCAGCTCCCGGAGACGGTCACAGCTTGTCTGTAAGCGGATGCC
GGGAGCAGACAAGCCCGTCAGGGCGCGTCAGCGGGTGTTGGCGGGTGTCGGGGCTGGCTTAACTATGCGG
CATCAGAGCAGATTGTACTGAGAGTGCACCATATGCGGTGTGAAATACCGCACAGATGCGTAAGGAGAAA
ATACCGCATCAGGCGCCATTCGCCATTCAGGCTGCGCAACTGTTGGGAAGGGCGATCGGTGCGGGCCTCT
TCGCTATTACGCCAGCTGGCGAAAGGGGGATGTGCTGCAAGGCGATTAAGTTGGGTAACGCCAGGGTTTT
CCCAGTCACGACGTT
