>Addgene plasmid #100442 | pCMV_mEm_4GS_LF82_436 | depositor partial sequence | sequence record 183754 | Sequence across LF82 gene insert region
CTCGGCATGGACGAGCTGTACAAGCGAATTGGTGGAGGGGGCGGTTCCGGTGGCGGAGGTTCCCGAATTC
GTCGACGGAGATCTGATATGGAAAGTGATATGGGAAAAAATGTGGTAGTACTCAATGACGCAACTTCTCA
CGGTGGCAAAGTCTCTTCGGCCTCTTCAACCTTTGATATTCAGGGAAAAAAGGCTGCACTGCTGAATGAT
ACCGTCACTTGCCCGAAGCATGGTACTAACCCAATTGTGGAGTGTGATACCAGTTATGAGGAGGGTGGAC
GTGGGATTGTTGTGCATGGCTGTAAAAGCGCCTGCGGCTCGGTGGTGTATGCCAGTCTGCCGGATGTGGA
GATAGGCTGAATCGGTACCCTCGAGAAGCTTGCGGCCGCGGGGATCCAGACATGATAAGATACATTGATG
AGTTTGGACAAACCACAACTAGAATGCAGTGAAAAAAATGCTTTATTTGTGAAATTTGTGATGCTATTGC
TTTATTTGTAACCATTATAAGCTGCAATAAACAAGTTAACAACAACAATTGCATTCATTTTATGTTTCAG
GTTCAGGGGGAGGTGTGGGAGGTTTTTTCGGATCCTCTAGAGTCGATCTGCAGGCATGCTAGCTTGGCGT
AATCATGGTCATAGCTGTTTCCTGTGTGAAATTGTTATCCGCTCACAATTCCACACAACATACGAGCCGG
AAGCATAAAGTGTAAAGCCTGGGGTGCCTAATGAGTGAGCTAACTCACATTAATTGCGTTGCGCTCACTG
CCCGCTTTCCAGTCGGGAAACCTGTCGTGCCAGCTGCATTAATGAATCGGCCAACGCGCGGGGAGAGGCG
GTTTGCGTATTGGGCGCTCTTCCGCTTCCTCGCTCACTGACTCGCTGCGCTCGGTCGTTCGGCTGCNGCG
AGCGGTATCAGCTCACTCAAAGGCGGTAATACGNTTATCCACAGAATCAGGGGATAACGCAGGAAAGAAC
ATGTGAGCAAAGCCAGCAAAAGGCCAGGAACCGTAAAAGGCGCNTGCTGGCGTTTTTCATAGGCTCGCCC
CCNGACNAGCATC
